>Addgene plasmid #138821 | pPD386 VP64-ZF43(AAAR) | addgene full sequence | sequence record 321505 | Addgene NGS Result
GACGGATCGGGAGATCTCCCGATCCCCTATGGTGCACTCTCAGTACAATCTGCTCTGATGCCGCATAGTT
AAGCCAGTATCTGCTCCCTGCTTGTGTGTTGGAGGTCGCTGAGTAGTGCGCGAGCAAAATTTAAGCTACA
ACAAGGCAAGGCTTGACCGACAATTGCATGAAGAATCTGCTTAGGGTTAGGCGTTTTGCGCTGCTTCGCG
ATGTACGGGCCAGATATACGCGTTGACATTGATTATTGACTAGTTATTAATAGTAATCAATTACGGGGTC
ATTAGTTCATAGCCCATATATGGAGTTCCGCGTTACATAACTTACGGTAAATGGCCCGCCTGGCTGACCG
CCCAACGACCCCCGCCCATTGACGTCAATAATGACGTATGTTCCCATAGTAACGCCAATAGGGACTTTCC
ATTGACGTCAATGGGTGGAGTATTTACGGTAAACTGCCCACTTGGCAGTACATCAAGTGTATCATATGCC
AAGTACGCCCCCTATTGACGTCAATGACGGTAAATGGCCCGCCTGGCATTATGCCCAGTACATGACCTTA
TGGGACTTTCCTACTTGGCAGTACATCTACGTATTAGTCATCGCTATTACCATGGTGATGCGGTTTTGGC
AGTACATCAATGGGCGTGGATAGCGGTTTGACTCACGGGGATTTCCAAGTCTCCACCCCATTGACGTCAA
TGGGAGTTTGTTTTGGCACCAAAATCAACGGGACTTTCCAAAATGTCGTAACAACTCCGCCCCATTGACG
CAAATGGGCGGTAGGCGTGTACGGTGGGAGGTCTATATAAGCAGAGCTCTCTGGCTAACTAGAGAACCCA
CTGCTTACTGGCTTATCGAAATTAATACGACTCACTATAGGGAGTCCCAAGCTGGCTAGCGCCACCATGG
ATTATAAGGATCACGATGGCGACTACAAGGACCACGATATTGACTACAAAGACGATGACGATAAAATGGC
TCCTAAGAAAAAGCGCAAAGTCGGTATCCATGGCGTTCCCGGATCAGACGCATTGGACGATTTTGATCTG
GATATGCTGGGAAGTGACGCCCTCGATGATTTTGACCTTGACATGCTTGGTTCGGATGCCCTTGATGACT
TTGACCTCGACATGCTCGGCAGTGACGCCCTTGATGATTTCGACCTGGACATGCTGATTAACTCTAGAAG
TTCCGGATCTTCTGGTTCTGGTTCTGGTTCAGGATCCGGTACCGGTGGAGCTAGACCCGGGGAGGCCCCC
TTCCAGTGTCGCATTTGCATGGCGAACTTTTCGCGCCAGGACAGGCTTGACAGGCATACCCGTACTCATA
CCGGTGAAAAACCGTTTCAGTGTCGGATCTGTATGGCAAATTTCTCCCAGAAGGAGCACTTGGCGGGGCA
TCTACGTACGCACACCGGCGAGAAGCCATTCCAATGCCGAATATGCATGCGCAACTTCAGTCGCCGCGAC
AACCTGAACCGGCACCTAAAAACCCACCTGAGAGGATCTTAAGCGGCCGCTCGAGTCTAGAGGGCCCGTT
TAAACCCGCTGATCAGCCTCGACTGTGCCTTCTAGTTGCCAGCCATCTGTTGTTTGCCCCTCCCCCGTGC
CTTCCTTGACCCTGGAAGGTGCCACTCCCACTGTCCTTTCCTAATAAAATGAGGAAATTGCATCGCATTG
TCTGAGTAGGTGTCATTCTATTCTGGGGGGTGGGGTGGGGCAGGACAGCAAGGGGGAGGATTGGGAAGTC
AATAGCAGGCATGCTGGGGATGCGGTGGGCTCTATGGCTTCTGAGGCGGAAAGAACCAGCTGGGGCTCTA
GGGGGTATCCCC
[124 nt withheld, positions 1833-1956]
C
[91 nt withheld, positions 1958-2048]
A
[49 nt withheld, positions 2050-2098]
CCTTTGACGTTGGAGTCCACGTTCTTT
[37 nt withheld, positions 2126-2162]
ACCCTATCTCGGTCTATTCTTTTGATTTATAAGGGATTTTGCCGATTTCGGCCTATTGGTTAAAAAATGA
GCTGATTTAACAAAAATTTAACGCGAATTAATTCTGTGGAATGTGTGTCAGTTAGGCTCAATTAGTCAGC
AACCATAGTCCCGCCCCTAACTCCGCCCATCCCGCCCCTAACTCCGCCCAGTTCCGCCCATTCTCCGCCC
CATGGCTGACTAATTTTTTTTATTTATGCAGAGGCCGAGGCCGCCTCTGCCTCTGAGCTATTCCAGAAGT
AGTGAGGAGGCTTTTTTGGAGGCCTAGGCTTTTGCAAAAAGCTCCCGGGAGCTTGTATATCCATTTTCGG
AGGTTGGGCTTCGGAATCGTTTTCCGGGACGCCGGCTGGATGATCCTCCAGCGCGGGGATCTCATGCTGG
AGTTCTTCGCCCACCCCAACTTGTTTATTGCAGCTTATAATGGTTACAAATAAAGCAATAGCATCACAAA
TTTCACAAATAAAGCATTTTTTTCACTGCATTCTAGTTGTGGTTTGTCCAAACTCATCAATGTATCTTAT
CATGTCTGTATACCGTCGACCTCTAGCTAGAGCTTGGCGTAATCATGGTCATAGCTGTTTCCTGTGTGAA
ATTGTTATCCGCTCACAATTCCACACAACATACGAGCCGGAAGCATAAAGTGTAAAGCCTGGGGTGCCTA
ATGAGTGAGCTAACTCACATTAATTGCGTTGCGCTCACTGCCCGCTTTCCAGTCGGGAAACCTGTCGTGC
CAGCTGCATTAATGAATCGGCCAACGCGCGGGGAGAGGCGGTTTGCGTATTGGGCGCTCTTCCGCTTCCT
CGCTCACTGACTCGCTGCGCTCGGTCGTTCGGCTGCGGCGAGCGGTATCAGCTCACTCAAAGGCGGTAAT
ACGGTTATCCACAGAATCAGGGGATAACGCAGGAAAGAACATGTGAGCAAAAGGCCAGCAAAAGGCCAGG
AACCGTAAAAAGGCCGCGTTGCTGGCGTTTTTCCATAGGCTCCGCCCCCCTGACGAGCATCACAAAAATC
GACGCTCAAGTCAGAGGTGGCGAAACCCGACAGGACTATAAAGATACCAGGCGTTTCCCCCTGGAAGCTC
CCTCGTGCGCTCTCCTGTTCCGACCCTGCCGCTTACCGGATACCTGTCCGCCTTTCTCCCTTCGGGAAGC
GTGGCGCTTTCTCATAGCTCACGCTGTAGGTATCTCAGTTCGGTGTAGGTCGTTCGCTCCAAGCTGGGCT
GTGTGCACGAACCCCCCGTTCAGCCCGACCGCTGCGCCTTATCCGGTAACTATCGTCTTGAGTCCAACCC
GGTAAGACACGACTTATCGCCACTGGCAGCAGCCACTGGTAACAGGATTAGCAGAGCGAGGTATGTAGGC
GGTGCTACAGAGTTCTTGAAGTGGTGGCCTAACTACGGCTACACTAGAAGAACAGTATTTGGTATCTGCG
CTCTGCTGAAGCCAGTTACCTTCGGAAAAAGAGTTGGTAGCTCTTGATCCGGCAAACAAACCACCGCTGG
TAGCGGTGGTTTTTTTGTTTGCAAGCAGCAGATTACGCGCAGAAAAAAAGGATCTCAAGAAGATCCTTTG
ATCTTTTCTACGGGGTCTGACGCTCAGTGGAACGAAAACTCACGTTAAGGGATTTTGGTCATGAGATTAT
CAAAAAGGATCTTCACCTAGATCCTTTTAAATTAAAAATGAAGTTTTAAATCAATCTAAAGTATATATGA
GTAAACTTGGTCTGACAGTTACCAATGCTTAATCAGTGAGGCACCTATCTCAGCGATCTGTCTATTTCGT
TCATCCATAGTTGCCTGACTCCCCGTCGTGTAGATAACTACGATACGGGAGGGCTTACCATCTGGCCCCA
GTGCTGCAATGATACCGCGAGATCCACGCTCACCGGCTCCAGATTTATCAGCAATAAACCAGCCAGCCGG
AAGGGCCGAGCGCAGAAGTGGTCCTGCAACTTTATCCGCCTCCATCCAGTCTATTAATTGTTGCCGGGAA
GCTAGAGTAAGTAGTTCGCCAGTTAATAGTTTGCGCAACGTTGTTGCCATTGCTACAGGCATCGTGGTGT
CACGCTCGTCGTTTGGTATGGCTTCATTCAGCTCCGGTTCCCAACGATCAAGGCGAGTTACATGATCCCC
CATGTTGTGCAAAAAAGCGGTTAGCTCCTTCGGTCCTCCGATCGTTGTCAGAAGTAAGTTGGCCGCAGTG
TTATCACTCATGGTTATGGCAGCACTGCATAATTCTCTTACTGTCATGCCATCCGTAAGATGCTTTTCTG
TGACTGGTGAGTACTCAACCAAGTCATTCTGAGAATAGTGTATGCGGCGACCGAGTTGCTCTTGCCCGGC
GTCAATACGGGATAATACCGCGCCACATAGCAGAACTTTAAAAGTGCTCATCATTGGAAAACGTTCTTCG
GGGCGAAAACTCTCAAGGATCTTACCGCTGTTGAGATCCAGTTCGATGTAACCCACTCGTGCACCCAACT
GATCTTCAGCATCTTTTACTTTCACCAGCGTTTCTGGGTGAGCAAAAACAGGAAGGCAAAATGCCGCAAA
AAAGGGAATAAGGGCGACACGGAAATGTTGAATACTCATACTCTTCCTTTTTCAATATTATTGAAGCATT
TATCAGGGTTATTGTCTCATGAGCGGATACATATTTGAATGTATTTAGAAAAATAAACAAATAGGGGTTC
CGCGCACATTTCCCCGAAAAGTGCCACCTGACGTC
Features (pLannotate 1.2.2; 21 found; start..end, strand, type, name):
     28..80      -  misc_feature   bom (fragment): basis of mobility region from pBR322
    235..614     +  enhancer       CMV enhancer: human cytomegalovirus immediate early enhancer
    615..818     +  promoter       CMV promoter: human cytomegalovirus (CMV) immediate early promoter
    814..847     +  LTR            5' LTR (truncated) (fragment): truncated 5' long terminal repeat (LTR) from HIV-1
    863..881     +  promoter       T7 promoter: promoter for bacteriophage T7 RNA polymerase
    952..975     +  CDS            3xFLAG (fragment): three tandem FLAG® epitope tags
   1147..1163    +  CDS            VP96 (fragment): 6 tandem repeats of the minimal activation domain of herpes simplex virus VP16 (Cheng et al., 2013)
   1563..1674    +  polyA_signal   bGH poly(A) signal: bovine growth hormone polyadenylation signal
   1791..1812    +  promoter       SV40 promoter (fragment): SV40 enhancer and early promoter
   1833..2261    +  rep_origin     f1 ori (sequence partly withheld): f1 bacteriophage origin of replication; arrow indicates direction of (+) strand synthesis
   2266..2288    +  promoter       SV40 promoter (fragment): SV40 enhancer and early promoter
   2289..2480    +  promoter       SV40 promoter: SV40 early promoter
   2507..2605    +  CDS            ble (fragment): BLE_KLEPN - Experimental evidence at protein level: Swiss-Prot protein existence level 1. Binding protein with a strong affinity to the bleomycin family of antibiotics. Binds to CL990; an antimitotic-antibiotic compound. From Klebsiella pneumoniae.
   2600..2721    +  polyA_signal   SV40 poly(A) signal: SV40 polyadenylation signal
   2794..2810    -  protein_bind   lac operator: The lac repressor binds to the lac operator to inhibit transcription in E. coli. This inhibition can be relieved by adding lactose or isopropyl-β-D-thiogalactopyranoside (IPTG). lac repressor encoded by lacI
   2818..2848    -  promoter       lac promoter: promoter for the E. coli lac operon
   2863..2884    -  protein_bind   CAP binding site: CAP binding activates transcription in the presence of cAMP. E. coli catabolite activator protein
   2897..2989    -  CDS            lacI (fragment): lac repressor; lacI; The lac repressor binds to the lac operator to inhibit transcription in E. coli. This inhibition can be relieved by adding lactose or isopropyl-β-D-thiogalactopyranoside (IPTG).
   3172..3760    -  rep_origin     ori: high-copy-number ColE1/pMB1/pBR322/pUC origin of replication
   3931..4791    -  CDS            AmpR: β-lactamase; bla; confers resistance to ampicillin, carbenicillin, and related antibiotics
   4792..4896    -  promoter       AmpR promoter: bla
