[The description below was written by a language model from this plasmid's Addgene catalogue record and pLannotate feature annotations shown in this document.]
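Description:
pPD386 VP64-ZF43(AAAR) is a 4.9 kb mammalian expression plasmid built on a pcDNA-derived backbone adapted for Golden Gate assembly (pPD005). It belongs to the COMET toolkit of parts for composing synthetic transcriptional programs in mammalian cells. It is propagated in E. coli through a high-copy ColE1/pUC-type origin and selected with ampicillin via the β-lactamase gene under its native promoter. An f1 origin is also present. Downstream of the expression cassette, the annotation shows an SV40 early promoter and SV40 poly(A) signal flanking only a short fragment of a bleomycin-resistance (ble) gene. The plasmid therefore does not appear to carry an intact mammalian selection marker, which points to transient transfection as the likely mode of use.

The payload is a synthetic transcription factor cloned between NheI and NotI. It is driven by the CMV immediate early enhancer and promoter and terminated by the bGH polyadenylation signal, and a T7 promoter lies just upstream of the coding region. The protein carries an N-terminal 3xFLAG tag for detection. This is followed by VP64, four tandem copies of the minimal herpes simplex VP16 activation domain, fused to the engineered zinc finger DNA-binding domain ZF43. The automated annotation picks up only short fragments of the tag and the VP16 repeats and does not annotate the zinc finger itself. The "AAAR" designation corresponds to the recorded substitutions R6A, R15A and R43A. The record does not explain their effect, but arginine-to-alanine changes of this type in zinc finger scaffolds are generally used to tune DNA-binding affinity. The construct provides constitutive expression of this activator, presumably for pairing with reporters or promoters that carry matching ZF43 binding sites.
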