Addgene plasmid #138821: pPD386 VP64-ZF43(AAAR)
Purpose: Constitutive expression of VP64-ZF43(AAAR) under the CMV promoter.
Depositing lab: Joshua Leonard. Depositing organization: Northwestern University. Publication: The COMET toolkit for composing customizable genetic programs in mammalian cells. Donahue PS, Draut JW, Muldoon JJ, Edelstein HI, Bagheri N, Leonard JN. Nat Commun. 2020 Feb 7;11(1):779. doi: 10.1038/s41467-019-14147-5. PubMed 32034124.
Backbone
  Vector backbone: pPD005 pcDNA Golden Gate
  Vector type: Mammalian Expression, Synthetic Biology
Growth in bacteria
  Bacterial resistance: Ampicillin, 100 μg/mL
  Growth temperature: 37°C
  Growth strain: DH5alpha
  Copy number: High Copy
Gene/Insert
  Gene/Insert name: VP64-ZF43(AAAR)
  Species: Synthetic
  Mutation: R6A, R15A, R43A
  Promoter: CMV
  Tag / fusion protein: 3xFlag (N terminal on insert)
  Cloning method: Restriction Enzyme; 5′ cloning site NheI (not destroyed); 3′ cloning site NotI (not destroyed)
  Sequencing primers: 5′ CGCAAATGGGCGGTAGGCGTG; 3′ TAGAAGGCACAGTCGAGG
Terms and licenses: Academic/Nonprofit Terms; Industry Terms: Not Available to Industry
Depositor comments: Leonard Lab plasmid reference number: L1385
How to cite: pPD386 VP64-ZF43(AAAR) was a gift from Joshua Leonard (Addgene plasmid # 138821 ; http://n2t.net/addgene:138821 ; RRID:Addgene_138821)
