>Addgene plasmid #138821 | pPD386 VP64-ZF43(AAAR) | depositor partial sequence | sequence record 268309 | VP64-ZF43(AAAR) gene
ATGGATTATAAGGATCACGATGGCGACTACAAGGACCACGATATTGACTACAAAGACGATGACGATAAAA
TGGCTCCTAAGAAAAAGCGCAAAGTCGGTATCCATGGCGTTCCCGGATCAGACGCATTGGACGATTTTGA
TCTGGATATGCTGGGAAGTGACGCCCTCGATGATTTTGACCTTGACATGCTTGGTTCGGATGCCCTTGAT
GACTTTGACCTCGACATGCTCGGCAGTGACGCCCTTGATGATTTCGACCTGGACATGCTGATTAACTCTA
GAAGTTCCGGATCTTCTGGTTCTGGTTCTGGTTCAGGATCCGGTACCGGTGGAGCTAGACCCGGGGAGGC
CCCCTTCCAGTGTCGCATTTGCATGGCGAACTTTTCGCGCCAGGACAGGCTTGACAGGCATACCCGTACT
CATACCGGTGAAAAACCGTTTCAGTGTCGGATCTGTATGGCAAATTTCTCCCAGAAGGAGCACTTGGCGG
GGCATCTACGTACGCACACCGGCGAGAAGCCATTCCAATGCCGAATATGCATGCGCAACTTCAGTCGCCG
CGACAACCTGAACCGGCACCTAAAAACCCACCTGAGAGGATCTTAA
